>Addgene plasmid #145161 | pcDNA3-sACE2v6-Fc(IgA1) | addgene full sequence | sequence record 292608 | Addgene NGS Result
GACATTGATTATTGACTAGTTATTAATAGTAATCAATTACGGGGTCATTAGTTCATAGCCCATATATGGA
GTTCCGCGTTACATAACTTACGGTAAATGGCCCGCCTGGCTGACCGCCCAACGACCCCCGCCCATTGACG
TCAATAATGACGTATGTTCCCATAGTAACGCCAATAGGGACTTTCCATTGACGTCAATGGGTGGAGTATT
TACGGTAAACTGCCCACTTGGCAGTACATCAAGTGTATCATATGCCAAGTACGCCCCCTATTGACGTCAA
TGACGGTAAATGGCCCGCCTGGCATTATGCCCAGTACATGACCTTATGGGACTTTCCTACTTGGCAGTAC
ATCTACGTATTAGTCATCGCTATTACCATGGTGATGCGGTTTTGGCAGTACATCAATGGGCGTGGATAGC
GGTTTGACTCACGGGGATTTCCAAGTCTCCACCCCATTGACGTCAATGGGAGTTTGTTTTGGCACCAAAA
TCAACGGGACTTTCCAAAATGTCGTAACAACTCCGCCCCATTGACGCAAATGGGCGGTAGGCGTGTACGG
TGGGAGGTCTATATAAGCAGAGCTCTCTGGCTAACTAGAGAACCCACTGCTTACTGGCTTATCGAAATTA
ATACGACTCACTATAGGGAGACCCAAGCTGGCTAGCGCCACCATGTCAAGCTCTTCCTGGCTCCTTCTCA
GCCTTGTTGCTGTAACTGCTGCTCAGTCCACCATTGAGGAACAGGCCAAGTACTTTTTGGACAAGTTTAA
CCACGAAGCCGAAGACCTGTTCTATCTGAGTTCACTTGCTTCTTGGAATTATAACACCAATATTACTGAA
GAGAATGTCCAAAACATGAATAATGCTGGGGACAAATGGTCTGCCTTTTTAAAGGAACAGTCCACAACTG
CCCAAATGTATCCACTACAAGAAATTCAGAATCTCCAAGTCAAGCTTCAGCTGCAGGCTCTTCAGCAAAA
TGGGTCTTCAGTGCTCTCAGAAGACAAGAGCAAACGGTTGAACACAATTCTAAATACAATGAGCACCATC
TACAGTACTGGAAAAGTTTGTAACCCAGATAATCCACAAGAATGCTTATTACTTGAACCAGGTTTGAATG
AAATAATGGCAAACAGTTTAGACTACAATGAGAGGCTCTGGGCTTGGGAAAGCTGGAGATCTGAGGTCGG
CAAGCAGCTGAGGCCATTATATGAAGAGTATGTGGTCTTGAAAAATGAGATGGCAAGAGCAAATCATTAT
GAGGACTATGGGGATTATTGGAGAGGAGACTATGAAGTAAATGGGGTAGATGGCTATGACTACAGCCGCG
GCCAGTTGATTGAAGATGTGGAACATACCTTTGAAGAGATTAAACCATTATATGAACATCTTCATGCCTA
TGTGAGGGCAAAGTTGATGAATGCCTATCCTTCCTATATCAGTCCAATTGGATGCCTCCCTGCTCATTTG
CTTGGTGATATGTGGGGTAGATTTTGGACAAATCTGTACTCTTTGACAGTTCCCTTTGGACAGAAACCAA
ACATAGATGTTACTGATGCAATGGTGGACCAGGCCTGGGATGCACAGAGAATATTCAAGGAGGCCGAGAA
GTTCTTTGTATCTGTTGGTCTTCCTAATATGACTCCAGGATTCTGGGAATATTCCATGCTAACGGACCCA
GGAAATGTTCAGAAAGCAGTCTGCCATCCCACAGCTTGGGACCTGGGGAAGGGCGACTTCAGGATTCTTA
TGTGCACAAAGGTGACAATGGACGACTTCCTGACAGCTCATCATGAGATGGGGCATATCCAGTATGATAT
GGCATATCTTGCACAACCTTTTCTGCTAAGAAATGGAGCTAATGAAGGATTCCATGAAGCTGTTGGGGAA
ATCATGTCACTTTCTGCAGCCACACCTAAGCATTTAAAATCCATTGGTCTTCTGTCACCCGATTTTCAAG
AAGACAATGAAACAGAAATAAACTTCCTGCTCAAACAAGCACTCACGATTGTTGGGACTCTGCCATTTAC
TTACATGTTAGAGAAGTGGAGGTGGATGGTCTTTAAAGGGGAAATTCCCAAAGACCAGTGGATGAAAAAG
TGGTGGGAGATGAAGCGAGAGATAGTTGGGGTGGTGGAACCTGTGCCCCATGATGAAACATACTGTGACC
CCGCATCTCTGTTCCATGTTTCTAATGATTACTCATTCATTCGATATTACACAAGGACCCTTTACCAATT
CCAGTTTCAAGAAGCACTTTGTCAAGCAGCTAAACATGAAGGCCCTCTGCACAAATGTGACATCTCAAAC
TCTACAGAAGCTGGACAGAAACTGTTCAATATGCTGAGGCTTGGAAAATCAGAACCCTGGACCCTAGCAT
TGGAAAATGTTGTAGGAGCAAAGAACATGAATGTAAGGCCACTGCTCAACTACTTTGAGCCCTTATTTAC
CTGGCTGAAAGACCAGAACAAGAATTCTTTTGTGGGATGGAGTACCGACTGGAGTCCATATGCAGACGGA
TCCGGTGGAGGATCTTGCCATCCAAGACTTAGTCTCCATCGCCCAGCTCTTGAAGATTTGTTGCTGGGAA
GCGAGGCCAATCTCACCTGCACACTGACTGGCCTTAGAGACGCATCCGGCGTCACGTTCACATGGACGCC
TAGTTCAGGAAAAAGCGCCGTACAGGGGCCACCTGAAAGGGACCTGTGTGGGTGCTATTCAGTTAGTTCT
GTCCTGCCTGGATGCGCGGAACCGTGGAATCATGGGAAAACTTTTACCTGCACGGCGGCTTATCCAGAAA
GCAAAACCCCTCTCACGGCGACCCTTAGCAAGAGCGGAAATACTTTTCGGCCAGAAGTTCACTTGTTGCC
TCCGCCGAGCGAGGAATTGGCACTTAATGAGCTCGTTACCCTCACTTGCCTTGCACGAGGGTTCTCTCCT
AAGGATGTGCTCGTTCGATGGTTGCAGGGCTCACAGGAACTTCCTAGGGAGAAATACTTGACCTGGGCCT
CTAGACAGGAACCGTCTCAAGGCACCACAACATTTGCGGTTACAAGTATCTTGCGCGTAGCAGCTGAGGA
CTGGAAGAAGGGTGACACCTTTTCCTGTATGGTTGGACATGAGGCCCTGCCACTTGCATTTACCCAGAAA
ACTATAGATAGGCTTGCTGGGAAGCCCACGCACGTCAACGTCAGTGTGGTAATGGCCGAAGTGGATGGTA
CATGTTACTGATAACTCGAGTCTAGAGGGCCCGTTTAAACCCGCTGATCAGCCTCGACTGTGCCTTCTAG
TTGCCAGCCATCTGTTGTTTGCCCCTCCCCCGTGCCTTCCTTGACCCTGGAAGGTGCCACTCCCACTGTC
CTTTCCTAATAAAATGAGGAAATTGCATCGCATTGTCTGAGTAGGTGTCATTCTATTCTGGGGGGTGGGG
TGGGGCAGGACAGCAAGGGGGAGGATTGGGAAGACAATAGCAGGCATGCTGGGGATGCGGTGGGCTCTAT
GGCTTCTGAGGCGGAAAGAACCAGCTGGGGCTCTAGGGGGTATCCCC
[124 nt withheld, positions 3548-3671]
C
[91 nt withheld, positions 3673-3763]
A
[49 nt withheld, positions 3765-3813]
CCTTTGACGTTGGAGTCCACGTTCTTT
[37 nt withheld, positions 3841-3877]
ACCCTATCTCGGTCTATTCTTTTGATTTATAAGGGATTTTGCCGATTTCGGCCTATTGGTTAAAAAATGA
GCTGATTTAACAAAAATTTAACGCGAATTAATTCTGTGGAATGTGTGTCAGTTAGGGTGTGGAAAGTCCC
CAGGCTCCCCAGCAGGCAGAAGTATGCAAAGCATGCATCTCAATTAGTCAGCAACCAGGTGTGGAAAGTC
CCCAGGCTCCCCAGCAGGCAGAAGTATGCAAAGCATGCATCTCAATTAGTCAGCAACCATAGTCCCGCCC
CTAACTCCGCCCATCCCGCCCCTAACTCCGCCCAGTTCCGCCCATTCTCCGCCCCATGGCTGACTAATTT
TTTTTATTTATGCAGAGGCCGAGGCCGCCTCTGCCTCTGAGCTATTCCAGAAGTAGTGAGGAGGCTTTTT
TGGAGGCCTAGGCTTTTGCAAAAAGCTCCCGGGAGCTTGTATATCCATTTTCGGATCTGATCAAGAGACA
GGATGAGGATCGTTTCGCATGATTGAACAAGATGGATTGCACGCAGGTTCTCCGGCCGCTTGGGTGGAGA
GGCTATTCGGCTATGACTGGGCACAACAGACAATCGGCTGCTCTGATGCCGCCGTGTTCCGGCTGTCAGC
GCAGGGGCGCCCGGTTCTTTTTGTCAAGACCGACCTGTCCGGTGCCCTGAATGAACTGCAGGACGAGGCA
GCGCGGCTATCGTGGCTGGCCACGACGGGCGTTCCTTGCGCAGCTGTGCTCGACGTTGTCACTGAAGCGG
GAAGGGACTGGCTGCTATTGGGCGAAGTGCCGGGGCAGGATCTCCTGTCATCTCACCTTGCTCCTGCCGA
GAAAGTATCCATCATGGCTGATGCAATGCGGCGGCTGCATACGCTTGATCCGGCTACCTGCCCATTCGAC
CACCAAGCGAAACATCGCATCGAGCGAGCACGTACTCGGATGGAAGCCGGTCTTGTCGATCAGGATGATC
TGGACGAAGAGCATCAGGGGCTCGCGCCAGCCGAACTGTTCGCCAGGCTCAAGGCGCGCATGCCCGACGG
CGAGGATCTCGTCGTGACCCATGGCGATGCCTGCTTGCCGAATATCATGGTGGAAAATGGCCGCTTTTCT
GGATTCATCGACTGTGGCCGGCTGGGTGTGGCGGACCGCTATCAGGACATAGCGTTGGCTACCCGTGATA
TTGCTGAAGAGCTTGGCGGCGAATGGGCTGACCGCTTCCTCGTGCTTTACGGTATCGCCGCTCCCGATTC
GCAGCGCATCGCCTTCTATCGCCTTCTTGACGAGTTCTTCTGAGCGGGACTCTGGGGTTCGAAATGACCG
ACCAAGCGACGCCCAACCTGCCATCACGAGATTTCGATTCCACCGCCGCCTTCTATGAAAGGTTGGGCTT
CGGAATCGTTTTCCGGGACGCCGGCTGGATGATCCTCCAGCGCGGGGATCTCATGCTGGAGTTCTTCGCC
CACCCCAACTTGTTTATTGCAGCTTATAATGGTTACAAATAAAGCAATAGCATCACAAATTTCACAAATA
AAGCATTTTTTTCACTGCATTCTAGTTGTGGTTTGTCCAAACTCATCAATGTATCTTATCATGTCTGTAT
ACCGTCGACCTCTAGCTAGAGCTTGGCGTAATCATGGTCATAGCTGTTTCCTGTGTGAAATTGTTATCCG
CTCACAATTCCACACAACATACGAGCCGGAAGCATAAAGTGTAAAGCCTGGGGTGCCTAATGAGTGAGCT
AACTCACATTAATTGCGTTGCGCTCACTGCCCGCTTTCCAGTCGGGAAACCTGTCGTGCCAGCTGCATTA
ATGAATCGGCCAACGCGCGGGGAGAGGCGGTTTGCGTATTGGGCGCTCTTCCGCTTCCTCGCTCACTGAC
TCGCTGCGCTCGGTCGTTCGGCTGCGGCGAGCGGTATCAGCTCACTCAAAGGCGGTAATACGGTTATCCA
CAGAATCAGGGGATAACGCAGGAAAGAACATGTGAGCAAAAGGCCAGCAAAAGGCCAGGAACCGTAAAAA
GGCCGCGTTGCTGGCGTTTTTCCATAGGCTCCGCCCCCCTGACGAGCATCACAAAAATCGACGCTCAAGT
CAGAGGTGGCGAAACCCGACAGGACTATAAAGATACCAGGCGTTTCCCCCTGGAAGCTCCCTCGTGCGCT
CTCCTGTTCCGACCCTGCCGCTTACCGGATACCTGTCCGCCTTTCTCCCTTCGGGAAGCGTGGCGCTTTC
TCATAGCTCACGCTGTAGGTATCTCAGTTCGGTGTAGGTCGTTCGCTCCAAGCTGGGCTGTGTGCACGAA
CCCCCCGTTCAGCCCGACCGCTGCGCCTTATCCGGTAACTATCGTCTTGAGTCCAACCCGGTAAGACACG
ACTTATCGCCACTGGCAGCAGCCACTGGTAACAGGATTAGCAGAGCGAGGTATGTAGGCGGTGCTACAGA
GTTCTTGAAGTGGTGGCCTAACTACGGCTACACTAGAAGAACAGTATTTGGTATCTGCGCTCTGCTGAAG
CCAGTTACCTTCGGAAAAAGAGTTGGTAGCTCTTGATCCGGCAAACAAACCACCGCTGGTAGCGGTGGTT
TTTTTGTTTGCAAGCAGCAGATTACGCGCAGAAAAAAAGGATCTCAAGAAGATCCTTTGATCTTTTCTAC
GGGGTCTGACGCTCAGTGGAACGAAAACTCACGTTAAGGGATTTTGGTCATGAGATTATCAAAAAGGATC
TTCACCTAGATCCTTTTAAATTAAAAATGAAGTTTTAAATCAATCTAAAGTATATATGAGTAAACTTGGT
CTGACAGTTACCAATGCTTAATCAGTGAGGCACCTATCTCAGCGATCTGTCTATTTCGTTCATCCATAGT
TGCCTGACTCCCCGTCGTGTAGATAACTACGATACGGGAGGGCTTACCATCTGGCCCCAGTGCTGCAATG
ATACCGCGAGACCCACGCTCACCGGCTCCAGATTTATCAGCAATAAACCAGCCAGCCGGAAGGGCCGAGC
GCAGAAGTGGTCCTGCAACTTTATCCGCCTCCATCCAGTCTATTAATTGTTGCCGGGAAGCTAGAGTAAG
TAGTTCGCCAGTTAATAGTTTGCGCAACGTTGTTGCCATTGCTACAGGCATCGTGGTGTCACGCTCGTCG
TTTGGTATGGCTTCATTCAGCTCCGGTTCCCAACGATCAAGGCGAGTTACATGATCCCCCATGTTGTGCA
AAAAAGCGGTTAGCTCCTTCGGTCCTCCGATCGTTGTCAGAAGTAAGTTGGCCGCAGTGTTATCACTCAT
GGTTATGGCAGCACTGCATAATTCTCTTACTGTCATGCCATCCGTAAGATGCTTTTCTGTGACTGGTGAG
TACTCAACCAAGTCATTCTGAGAATAGTGTATGCGGCGACCGAGTTGCTCTTGCCCGGCGTCAATACGGG
ATAATACCGCGCCACATAGCAGAACTTTAAAAGTGCTCATCATTGGAAAACGTTCTTCGGGGCGAAAACT
CTCAAGGATCTTACCGCTGTTGAGATCCAGTTCGATGTAACCCACTCGTGCACCCAACTGATCTTCAGCA
TCTTTTACTTTCACCAGCGTTTCTGGGTGAGCAAAAACAGGAAGGCAAAATGCCGCAAAAAAGGGAATAA
GGGCGACACGGAAATGTTGAATACTCATACTCTTCCTTTTTCAATATTATTGAAGCATTTATCAGGGTTA
TTGTCTCATGAGCGGATACATATTTGAATGTATTTAGAAAAATAAACAAATAGGGGTTCCGCGCACATTT
CCCCGAAAAGTGCCACCTGACGTCGACGGATCGGGAGATCTCCCGATCCCCTATGGTGCACTCTCAGTAC
AATCTGCTCTGATGCCGCATAGTTAAGCCAGTATCTGCTCCCTGCTTGTGTGTTGGAGGTCGCTGAGTAG
TGCGCGAGCAAAATTTAAGCTACAACAAGGCAAGGCTTGACCGACAATTGCATGAAGAATCTGCTTAGGG
TTAGGCGTTTTGCGCTGCTTCGCGATGTACGGGCCAGATATACGCGTT
Features (pLannotate 1.2.2; 21 found; start..end, strand, type, name):
      1..380     +  enhancer       CMV enhancer: human cytomegalovirus immediate early enhancer
    381..584     +  promoter       CMV promoter: human cytomegalovirus (CMV) immediate early promoter
    580..613     +  LTR            5' LTR (truncated) (fragment): truncated 5' long terminal repeat (LTR) from HIV-1
    629..647     +  promoter       T7 promoter: promoter for bacteriophage T7 RNA polymerase
    673..2523    +  CDS            ACE2 (fragment): ACE2_HUMAN - Experimental evidence at protein level: Swiss-Prot protein existence level 1. [Isoform 2]: (Microbial infection) Non-functional as a receptor for human coronavirus SARS-CoV-2. From Homo sapiens (Human).
   2536..3228    +  CDS            IGHA1 (fragment): IGHA1_HUMAN - Experimental evidence at protein level: Swiss-Prot protein existence level 1. Constant region of immunoglobulin heavy chains. Immunoglobulins, also known as antibodies, are membrane-bound or secreted glycoproteins produced by B lymphocytes. In the recognition phase of humoral immunity, the membrane-bound immunoglobulins serve as receptors which, upon binding of a specific antigen, trigger the clonal expansion and differentiation of B lymphocytes into immunoglobulins- secreting plasma cells. Secreted immunoglobulins mediate the effector phase of humoral immunity, which results in
   3278..3502    +  polyA_signal   bGH poly(A) signal: bovine growth hormone polyadenylation signal
   3506..3527    +  promoter       SV40 promoter (fragment): SV40 enhancer and early promoter
   3548..3976    +  rep_origin     f1 ori (sequence partly withheld): f1 bacteriophage origin of replication; arrow indicates direction of (+) strand synthesis
   3990..4319    +  promoter       SV40 promoter: SV40 enhancer and early promoter
   4386..5177    +  CDS            neo: KKA2_KLEPN - Also known as kan, nptII. Experimental evidence at protein level: Swiss-Prot protein existence level 1. Resistance to kanamycin, neomycin, paromomycin, ribostamycin, butirosin and gentamicin B. From Klebsiella pneumoniae.
   5201..5359    +  CDS            ble (fragment): BLE_KLEPN - Experimental evidence at protein level: Swiss-Prot protein existence level 1. Binding protein with a strong affinity to the bleomycin family of antibiotics. Binds to CL990; an antimitotic-antibiotic compound. From Klebsiella pneumoniae.
   5354..5475    +  polyA_signal   SV40 poly(A) signal: SV40 polyadenylation signal
   5548..5564    -  protein_bind   lac operator: The lac repressor binds to the lac operator to inhibit transcription in E. coli. This inhibition can be relieved by adding lactose or isopropyl-β-D-thiogalactopyranoside (IPTG). lac repressor encoded by lacI
   5572..5602    -  promoter       lac promoter: promoter for the E. coli lac operon
   5617..5638    -  protein_bind   CAP binding site: CAP binding activates transcription in the presence of cAMP. E. coli catabolite activator protein
   5651..5743    -  CDS            lacI (fragment): lac repressor; lacI; The lac repressor binds to the lac operator to inhibit transcription in E. coli. This inhibition can be relieved by adding lactose or isopropyl-β-D-thiogalactopyranoside (IPTG).
   5926..6514    -  rep_origin     ori: high-copy-number ColE1/pMB1/pBR322/pUC origin of replication
   6685..7545    -  CDS            AmpR: β-lactamase; bla; confers resistance to ampicillin, carbenicillin, and related antibiotics
   7546..7650    -  promoter       AmpR promoter: bla
   7709..7761    -  misc_feature   bom (fragment): basis of mobility region from pBR322
