[The description below was written by a language model from this plasmid's Addgene catalogue record and pLannotate feature annotations shown in this document.]
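Description:
pcDNA3-sACE2v6-Fc(IgA1) is a mammalian expression plasmid of about 7.9 kb built on the pcDNA3.1(+) backbone. It produces an engineered soluble form of human angiotensin-converting enzyme 2 (ACE2) fused to an antibody constant region. The insert sits between the NheI and XhoI sites. It encodes the extracellular protease domain of ACE2 (residues M1 to D615, so the native N-terminus is retained) carrying seven substitutions that define high-affinity variant 6: T27Y, Q42L, L79T, T92Q, Q325P, N330Y and A386L. The Fc region of human IgA1 is joined to the C terminus, and the feature table shows this as an IGHA1 fragment directly downstream of the ACE2 coding sequence. Transcription is driven by the human cytomegalovirus immediate-early enhancer and promoter and terminated by the bovine growth hormone polyadenylation signal. A T7 promoter lies just upstream of the insert.

The rest of the plasmid is standard pcDNA3.1 architecture. An SV40 early promoter drives the neomycin phosphotransferase gene, followed by an SV40 poly(A) signal, which allows G418 selection of stably transfected mammalian cells. In E. coli the plasmid is maintained by a high-copy ColE1/pUC-type origin and the β-lactamase gene for ampicillin selection, and an f1 origin is also present. The short hits annotated as HIV-1 LTR, ble, lacI and bom are small fragments and are probably backbone remnants or annotation artefacts rather than functional parts. The associated work concerns engineering ACE2 to improve its binding to the SARS-CoV-2 spike protein. The plasmid is therefore suited to expressing this variant as an IgA1 Fc fusion in cultured mammalian cells, for example for spike-binding studies.
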