Addgene plasmid #145161: pcDNA3-sACE2v6-Fc(IgA1)
Purpose: Mammalian expression plasmid for soluble ACE2-Fc fusion (IgA1) high affinity variant 6
Depositing lab: Erik Procko. Depositing organization: University of Illinois at Urbana-Champaign. Publication: Engineering human ACE2 to optimize binding to the spike protein of SARS coronavirus 2. Chan KK, Dorosky D, Sharma P, Abbasi SA, Dye JM, Kranz DM, Herbert AS, Procko E. Science. 2020 Sep 4;369(6508):1261-1265. doi: 10.1126/science.abc0870. Epub 2020 Aug 4. PubMed 32753553.
Backbone
  Vector backbone: pcDNA3.1(+)
  Backbone manufacturer: Invitrogen
  Backbone size w/o insert (bp): 5332
  Total vector size (bp): 7912
  Vector type: Mammalian Expression
  Selectable markers: Neomycin (select with G418)
Growth in bacteria
  Bacterial resistance: Ampicillin, 100 μg/mL
  Growth temperature: 37°C
  Growth strain: DH5alpha
  Copy number: High Copy
Gene/Insert
  Gene/Insert name: Angiotensin-converting enzyme 2 (alt names: ACE2; peptidyl-dipeptidase A)
  Species: H. sapiens (human)
  Insert size (bp): 2580
  Mutation: Extracellular, soluble protease domain (a.a. M1-D615) with mutations T27Y, Q42L, L79T, T92Q, Q325P, N330Y, A386L
  GenBank ID: NM_021804.1
  Entrez Gene: ACE2 (a.k.a. ACEH)
  Promoter: CMV
  Tag / fusion protein: Fc region of human IgA1 (C terminal on insert)
  Cloning method: Restriction Enzyme; 5′ cloning site NheI (not destroyed); 3′ cloning site XhoI (not destroyed)
  Sequencing primers: 5′ CMV-fwd; 3′ BGH-rev
Terms and licenses: Academic/Nonprofit Terms; Industry Terms: Not Available to Industry
Depositor comments: Please visit https://www.biorxiv.org/content/10.1101/2020.03.16.994236v1 for BioRxiv preprint.
How to cite: pcDNA3-sACE2v6-Fc(IgA1) was a gift from Erik Procko (Addgene plasmid # 145161 ; http://n2t.net/addgene:145161 ; RRID:Addgene_145161)
