>Addgene plasmid #145161 | pcDNA3-sACE2v6-Fc(IgA1) | addgene partial sequence | sequence record 291738 | BGH-rev 5'-TAGAAGGCACAGTCGAGG-3'
CTAGACTCGAGTTATCAGTAACATGTACCATCCACTTCGGCCATTACCACACTGACGTTGACGTGCGTGG
GCTTCCCAGCAAGCCTATCTATAGTTTTCTGGGTAAATGCAAGTGGCAGGGCCTCATGTCCAACCATACA
GGAAAAGGTGTCACCCTTCTTCCAGTCCTCAGCTGCTACGCGCAAGATACTTGTAACCGCAAATGTTGTG
GTGCCTTGAGACGGTTCCTGTCTAGAGGCCCAGGTCAAGTATTTCTCCCTAGGAAGTTCCTGTGAGCCCT
GCAACCATCGAACGAGCACATCCTTAGGAGAGAACCCTCGTGCAAGGCAAGTGAGGGTAACGAGCTCATT
AAGTGCCAATTCCTCGCTCGGCGGAGGCAACAAGTGAACTTCTGGCCGAAAAGTATTTCCGCTCTTGCTA
AGGGTCGCCGTGAGAGGGGTTTTGCTTTCTGGATAAGCCGCCGTGCAGGTAAAAGTTTTCCCATGATTCC
ACGGTTCCGCGCATCCAGGCAGGACAGAACTAACTGAATAGCACCCACACAGGTCCCTTTCAGGTGGCCC
CTGTACGGCGCTTTTTCCTGAACTAGGCGTCCATGTGAACGTGACGCCGGATGCGTCTCTAAGGCCAGTC
AGTGTGCAGGTGAGATTGGCCTCGCTTCCCAGCAACAAATCTTCAAGAGCTGGGCGATGGAGACTAAGTC
TTGGATGGCAAGATCCTCCACCGGATCCGTCTGCATATGGACTCCAGTCGGTACTCCATCCCACAAAAGA
ATTCTTGTTCTGGTCTTTCAGCCAGGTAAATAAGGGCTCAAAGTAGTTGAGCAGTGGCCTTACATTCATG
TTCTTTGCTCCTACAACATTTTCCAATGCTAGGGTCCAGGGTTCTGATTTTCCAAGCCTCAGCATATTGA
A
