>Addgene plasmid #145161 | pcDNA3-sACE2v6-Fc(IgA1) | addgene partial sequence | sequence record 291739 | T7 5'-TAATACGACTCACTATAGGG-3'
GCTCTTCCTGGCTCCTTCTCAGCCTTGTTGCTGTAACTGCTGCTCAGTCCACCATTGAGGAACAGGCCAA
GTACTTTTTGGACAAGTTTAACCACGAAGCCGAAGACCTGTTCTATCTGAGTTCACTTGCTTCTTGGAAT
TATAACACCAATATTACTGAAGAGAATGTCCAAAACATGAATAATGCTGGGGACAAATGGTCTGCCTTTT
TAAAGGAACAGTCCACAACTGCCCAAATGTATCCACTACAAGAAATTCAGAATCTCCAAGTCAAGCTTCA
GCTGCAGGCTCTTCAGCAAAATGGGTCTTCAGTGCTCTCAGAAGACAAGAGCAAACGGTTGAACACAATT
CTAAATACAATGAGCACCATCTACAGTACTGGAAAAGTTTGTAACCCAGATAATCCACAAGAATGCTTAT
TACTTGAACCAGGTTTGAATGAAATAATGGCAAACAGTTTAGACTACAATGAGAGGCTCTGGGCTTGGGA
AAGCTGGAGATCTGAGGTCGGCAAGCAGCTGAGGCCATTATATGAAGAGTATGTGGTCTTGAAAAATGAG
ATGGCAAGAGCAAATCATTATGAGGACTATGGGGATTATTGGAGAGGAGACTATGAAGTAAATGGGGTAG
ATGGCTATGACTACNGCCGCGGNCAGTTGATTGAAGATGTGGAA
